>Addgene plasmid #183908 | LV-hGFAP-GFP-T2A-SOX2 | addgene full sequence | sequence record 362150 | Addgene NGS Result
ATGCCCAGGCATGGACAGTGGGTGGCAGGGGGGGAGAGGAGGGCTGTCTGCTTCCCAGAAGTCCAAGGAC
ACAAATGGGTGAGGGGAGAGCTCTCCCCATAGCTGGGCTGCGGCCCAACCCCACCCCCTCAGGCTATGCC
AGGGGGTGTTGCCAGGGGCACCCGGGCATCGCCAGTCTAGCCCACTCCTTCATAAAGCCCTCGCATCCCA
GGAGCGAGCAGAGCCAGAGCAGGTTGGAGAGGAGACGCATCACCTCCGCTGCTCGCACCGGGCTCTAGAC
CCGGGCCACCATGGTGAGCAAGGGCGAGGAGCTGTTCACCGGGGTGGTGCCCATCCTGGTCGAGCTGGAC
GGCGACGTAAACGGCCACAAGTTCAGCGTGTCCGGCGAGGGCGAGGGCGATGCCACCTACGGCAAGCTGA
CCCTGAAGTTCATCTGCACCACCGGCAAGCTGCCCGTGCCCTGGCCCACCCTCGTGACCACCCTGACCTA
CGGCGTGCAGTGCTTCAGCCGCTACCCCGACCACATGAAGCAGCACGACTTCTTCAAGTCCGCCATGCCC
GAAGGCTACGTCCAGGAGCGCACCATCTTCTTCAAGGACGACGGCAACTACAAGACCCGCGCCGAGGTGA
AGTTCGAGGGCGACACCCTGGTGAACCGCATCGAGCTGAAGGGCATCGACTTCAAGGAGGACGGCAACAT
CCTGGGGCACAAGCTGGAGTACAACTACAACAGCCACAACGTCTATATCATGGCCGACAAGCAGAAGAAC
GGCATCAAGGTGAACTTCAAGATCCGCCACAACATCGAGGACGGCAGCGTGCAGCTCGCCGACCACTACC
AGCAGAACACCCCCATCGGCGACGGCCCCGTGCTGCTGCCCGACAACCACTACCTGAGCACCCAGTCCGC
CCTGAGCAAAGACCCCAACGAGAAGCGCGATCACATGGTCCTGCTGGAGTTCGTGACCGCCGCCGGGATC
ACTCTCGGCATGGACGAGCTGTACAAGTCCGGACTCAGATCCTACGAGGGGAGAGGAAGTCTTCTGACCT
GCGGAGACGTCGAAGAGAATCCTGGACCCGCTAGCTACAACATGATGGAGACGGAGCTGAAGCCGCCGGG
CCCGCAGCAAACTTCGGGGGGCGGCGGCGGCAACTCCACCGCGGCGGCGGCCGGCGGCAACCAGAAAAAC
AGCCCGGACCGCGTCAAGCGGCCCATGAATGCCTTCATGGTGTGGTCCCGCGGGCAGCGGCGCAAGATGG
CCCAGGAGAACCCCAAGATGCACAACTCGGAGATCAGCAAGCGCCTGGGCGCCGAGTGGAAACTTTTGTC
GGAGACGGAGAAGCGGCCGTTCATCGACGAGGCTAAGCGGCTGCGAGCGCTGCACATGAAGGAGCACCCG
GATTATAAATACCGGCCCCGGCGGAAAACCAAGACGCTCATGAAGAAGGATAAGTACACGCTGCCCGGCG
GGCTGCTGGCCCCCGGCGGCAATAGCATGGCGAGCGGGGTCGGGGTGGGCGCCGGCCTGGGCGCGGGCGT
GAACCAGCGCATGGACAGTTACGCGCACATGAACGGCTGGAGCAACGGCAGCTACAGCATGATGCAGGAC
CAGCTGGGCTACCCGCAGCACCCGGGCCTCAATGCGCACGGCGCAGCGCAGATGCAGCCCATGCACCGCT
ACGACGTGAGCGCCCTGCAGTACAACTCCATGACCAGCTCGCAGACCTACATGAACGGCTCGCCCACCTA
CAGCATGTCCTACTCGCAGCAGGGCACCCCTGGCATGGCTCTTGGCTCCATGGGTTCGGTGGTCAAGTCC
GAGGCCAGCTCCAGCCCCCCTGTGGTTACCTCTTCCTCCCACTCCAGGGCGCCCTGCCAGGCCGGGGACC
TCCGGGACATGATCAGCATGTATCTCCCCGGCGCCGAGGTGCCGGAACCCGCCGCCCCCAGCAGACTTCA
CATGTCCCAGCACTACCAGAGCGGCCCGGTGCCCGGCACGGCCATTAACGGCACACTGCCCCTCTCACAC
ATGTGACTCGAGGGATCAAGCTTATCGATAATCAACCTCTGGATTACAAAATTTGTGAAAGATTGACTGG
TATTCTTAACTATGTTGCTCCTTTTACGCTATGTGGATACGCTGCTTTAATGCCTTTGTATCATGCTATT
GCTTCCCGTATGGCTTTCATTTTCTCCTCCTTGTATAAATCCTGGTTGCTGTCTCTTTATGAGGAGTTGT
GGCCCGTTGTCAGGCAACGTGGCGTGGTGTGCACTGTGTTTGCTGACGCAACCCCCACTGGTTGGGGCAT
TGCCACCACCTGTCAGCTCCTTTCCGGGACTTTCGCTTTCCCCCTCCCTATTGCCACGGCGGAACTCATC
GCCGCCTGCCTTGCCCGCTGCTGGACAGGGGCTCGGCTGTTGGGCACTGACAATTCCGTGGTGTTGTCGG
GGAAGCTGACGTCCTTTCCATGGCTGCTCGCCTGTGTTGCCACCTGGATTCTGCGCGGGACGTCCTTCTG
CTACGTCCCTTCGGCCCTCAATCCAGCGGACCTTCCTTCCCGCGGCCTGCTGCCGGCTCTGCGGCCTCTT
CCGCGTCTTCGCCTTCGCCCTCAGACGAGTCGGATCTCCCTTTGGGCCGCCTCCCCGCATCGATACCGTC
GAGACCTAGAAAAACATGGAGCAATCACAAGTAGCAATACAGCAGCTACCAATGCTGATTGTGCCTGGCT
AGAAGCACAAGAGGAGGAGGAGGTGGGTTTTCCAGTCACACCTCAGGTACCTTTAAGACCAATGACTTAC
AAGGCAGCTGTAGATCTTAGCCACTTTTTAAAAGAAAAGGGGGGACTGGAAGGGCTAATTCACTCCCAAC
GAAGACAAGATATCCTTGATCTGTGGATCTACCACACACAAGGCTACTTCCCTGATTGGCAGAACTACAC
ACCAGGGCCAGGGATCAGATATCCACTGACCTTTGGATGGTGCTACAAGCTAGTACCAGTTGAGCAAGAG
AAGGTAGAAGAAGCCAATGAAGGAGAGAACACCCGCTTGTTACACCCTGTGAGCCTGCATGGGATGGATG
ACCCGGAGAGAGAAGTATTAGAGTGGAGGTTTGACAGCCGCCTAGCATTTCATCACATGGCCCGAGAGCT
GCATCCGGACTGTACTGGGTCTCTCTGGTTAGACCAGATCTGAGCCTGGGAGCTCTCTGGCTAACTAGGG
AACCCACTGCTTAAGCCTCAATAAAGCTTGCCTTGAGTGCTTCAAGTAGTGTGTGCCCGTCTGTTGTGTG
ACTCTGGTAACTAGAGATCCCTCAGACCCTTTTAGTCAGTGTGGAAAATCTCTAGCAGGGCCCGTTTAAA
CCCGCTGATCAGCCTCGACTGTGCCTTCTAGTTGCCAGCCATCTGTTGTTTGCCCCTCCCCCGTGCCTTC
CTTGACCCTGGAAGGTGCCACTCCCACTGTCCTTTCCTAATAAAATGAGGAAATTGCATCGCATTGTCTG
AGTAGGTGTCATTCTATTCTGGGGGGTGGGGTGGGGCAGGACAGCAAGGGGGAGGATTGGGAAGACAATA
GCAGGCATGCTGGGGATGCGGTGGGCTCTATGGCTTCTGAGGCGGAAAGAACCAGCTGGGGCTCTAGGGG
GTATCCCC
[124 nt withheld, positions 3649-3772]
C
[91 nt withheld, positions 3774-3864]
A
[49 nt withheld, positions 3866-3914]
CCTTTGACGTTGGAGTCCACGTTCTTT
[37 nt withheld, positions 3942-3978]
ACCCTATCTCGGTCTATTCTTTTGATTTATAAGGGATTTTGCCGATTTCGGCCTATTGGTTAAAAAATGA
GCTGATTTAACAAAAATTTAACGCGAATTAATTCTGTGGAATGTGTGTCAGTTAGGGTGTGGAAAGTCCC
CAGGCTCCCCAGCAGGCAGAAGTATGCAAAGCATGCATCTCAATTAGTCAGCAACCAGGTGTGGAAAGTC
CCCAGGCTCCCCAGCAGGCAGAAGTATGCAAAGCATGCATCTCAATTAGTCAGCAACCATAGTCCCGCCC
CTAACTCCGCCCATCCCGCCCCTAACTCCGCCCAGTTCCGCCCATTCTCCGCCCCATGGCTGACTAATTT
TTTTTATTTATGCAGAGGCCGAGGCCGCCTCTGCCTCTGAGCTATTCCAGAAGTAGTGAGGAGGCTTTTT
TGGAGGCCTAGGCTTTTGCAAAAAGCTCCCGGGAGCTTGTATATCCATTTTCGGATCTGATCAGCACGTG
TTGACAATTAATCATCGGCATAGTATATCGGCATAGTATAATACGACAAGGTGAGGAACTAAACCATGGC
CAAGTTGACCAGTGCCGTTCCGGTGCTCACCGCGCGCGACGTCGCCGGAGCGGTCGAGTTCTGGACCGAC
CGGCTCGGGTTCTCCCGGGACTTCGTGGAGGACGACTTCGCCGGTGTGGTCCGGGACGACGTGACCCTGT
TCATCAGCGCGGTCCAGGACCAGGTGGTGCCGGACAACACCCTGGCCTGGGTGTGGGTGCGCGGCCTGGA
CGAGCTGTACGCCGAGTGGTCGGAGGTCGTGTCCACGAACTTCCGGGACGCCTCCGGGCCGGCCATGACC
GAGATCGGCGAGCAGCCGTGGGGGCGGGAGTTCGCCCTGCGCGACCCGGCCGGCAACTGCGTGCACTTCG
TGGCCGAGGAGCAGGACTGACACGTGCTACGAGATTTCGATTCCACCGCCGCCTTCTATGAAAGGTTGGG
CTTCGGAATCGTTTTCCGGGACGCCGGCTGGATGATCCTCCAGCGCGGGGATCTCATGCTGGAGTTCTTC
GCCCACCCCAACTTGTTTATTGCAGCTTATAATGGTTACAAATAAAGCAATAGCATCACAAATTTCACAA
ATAAAGCATTTTTTTCACTGCATTCTAGTTGTGGTTTGTCCAAACTCATCAATGTATCTTATCATGTCTG
TATACCGTCGACCTCTAGCTAGAGCTTGGCGTAATCATGGTCATAGCTGTTTCCTGTGTGAAATTGTTAT
CCGCTCACAATTCCACACAACATACGAGCCGGAAGCATAAAGTGTAAAGCCTGGGGTGCCTAATGAGTGA
GCTAACTCACATTAATTGCGTTGCGCTCACTGCCCGCTTTCCAGTCGGGAAACCTGTCGTGCCAGCTGCA
TTAATGAATCGGCCAACGCGCGGGGAGAGGCGGTTTGCGTATTGGGCGCTCTTCCGCTTCCTCGCTCACT
GACTCGCTGCGCTCGGTCGTTCGGCTGCGGCGAGCGGTATCAGCTCACTCAAAGGCGGTAATACGGTTAT
CCACAGAATCAGGGGATAACGCAGGAAAGAACATGTGAGCAAAAGGCCAGCAAAAGGCCAGGAACCGTAA
AAAGGCCGCGTTGCTGGCGTTTTTCCATAGGCTCCGCCCCCCTGACGAGCATCACAAAAATCGACGCTCA
AGTCAGAGGTGGCGAAACCCGACAGGACTATAAAGATACCAGGCGTTTCCCCCTGGAAGCTCCCTCGTGC
GCTCTCCTGTTCCGACCCTGCCGCTTACCGGATACCTGTCCGCCTTTCTCCCTTCGGGAAGCGTGGCGCT
TTCTCATAGCTCACGCTGTAGGTATCTCAGTTCGGTGTAGGTCGTTCGCTCCAAGCTGGGCTGTGTGCAC
GAACCCCCCGTTCAGCCCGACCGCTGCGCCTTATCCGGTAACTATCGTCTTGAGTCCAACCCGGTAAGAC
ACGACTTATCGCCACTGGCAGCAGCCACTGGTAACAGGATTAGCAGAGCGAGGTATGTAGGCGGTGCTAC
AGAGTTCTTGAAGTGGTGGCCTAACTACGGCTACACTAGAAGAACAGTATTTGGTATCTGCGCTCTGCTG
AAGCCAGTTACCTTCGGAAAAAGAGTTGGTAGCTCTTGATCCGGCAAACAAACCACCGCTGGTAGCGGTG
GTTTTTTTGTTTGCAAGCAGCAGATTACGCGCAGAAAAAAAGGATCTCAAGAAGATCCTTTGATCTTTTC
TACGGGGTCTGACGCTCAGTGGAACGAAAACTCACGTTAAGGGATTTTGGTCATGAGATTATCAAAAAGG
ATCTTCACCTAGATCCTTTTAAATTAAAAATGAAGTTTTAAATCAATCTAAAGTATATATGAGTAAACTT
GGTCTGACAGTTACCAATGCTTAATCAGTGAGGCACCTATCTCAGCGATCTGTCTATTTCGTTCATCCAT
AGTTGCCTGACTCCCCGTCGTGTAGATAACTACGATACGGGAGGGCTTACCATCTGGCCCCAGTGCTGCA
ATGATACCGCGAGACCCACGCTCACCGGCTCCAGATTTATCAGCAATAAACCAGCCAGCCGGAAGGGCCG
AGCGCAGAAGTGGTCCTGCAACTTTATCCGCCTCCATCCAGTCTATTAATTGTTGCCGGGAAGCTAGAGT
AAGTAGTTCGCCAGTTAATAGTTTGCGCAACGTTGTTGCCATTGCTACAGGCATCGTGGTGTCACGCTCG
TCGTTTGGTATGGCTTCATTCAGCTCCGGTTCCCAACGATCAAGGCGAGTTACATGATCCCCCATGTTGT
GCAAAAAAGCGGTTAGCTCCTTCGGTCCTCCGATCGTTGTCAGAAGTAAGTTGGCCGCAGTGTTATCACT
CATGGTTATGGCAGCACTGCATAATTCTCTTACTGTCATGCCATCCGTAAGATGCTTTTCTGTGACTGGT
GAGTACTCAACCAAGTCATTCTGAGAATAGTGTATGCGGCGACCGAGTTGCTCTTGCCCGGCGTCAATAC
GGGATAATACCGCGCCACATAGCAGAACTTTAAAAGTGCTCATCATTGGAAAACGTTCTTCGGGGCGAAA
ACTCTCAAGGATCTTACCGCTGTTGAGATCCAGTTCGATGTAACCCACTCGTGCACCCAACTGATCTTCA
GCATCTTTTACTTTCACCAGCGTTTCTGGGTGAGCAAAAACAGGAAGGCAAAATGCCGCAAAAAAGGGAA
TAAGGGCGACACGGAAATGTTGAATACTCATACTCTTCCTTTTTCAATATTATTGAAGCATTTATCAGGG
TTATTGTCTCATGAGCGGATACATATTTGAATGTATTTAGAAAAATAAACAAATAGGGGTTCCGCGCACA
TTTCCCCGAAAAGTGCCACCTGACGTCGACGGATCGGGAGATCTCCCGATCCCCTATGGTGCACTCTCAG
TACAATCTGCTCTGATGCCGCATAGTTAAGCCAGTATCTGCTCCCTGCTTGTGTGTTGGAGGTCGCTGAG
TAGTGCGCGAGCAAAATTTAAGCTACAACAAGGCAAGGCTTGACCGACAATTGCATGAAGAATCTGCTTA
GGGTTAGGCGTTTTGCGCTGCTTCGCGATGTACGGGCCAGATATACGCGTTGACATTGATTATTGACTAG
TTATTAATAGTAATCAATTACGGGGTCATTAGTTCATAGCCCATATATGGAGTTCCGCGTTACATAACTT
ACGGTAAATGGCCCGCCTGGCTGACCGCCCAACGACCCCCGCCCATTGACGTCAATAATGACGTATGTTC
CCATAGTAACGCCAATAGGGACTTTCCATTGACGTCAATGGGTGGAGTATTTACGGTAAACTGCCCACTT
GGCAGTACATCAAGTGTATCATATGCCAAGTACGCCCCCTATTGACGTCAATGACGGTAAATGGCCCGCC
TGGCATTATGCCCAGTACATGACCTTATGGGACTTTCCTACTTGGCAGTACATCTACGTATTAGTCATCG
CTATTACCATGGTGATGCGGTTTTGGCAGTACATCAATGGGCGTGGATAGCGGTTTGACTCACGGGGATT
TCCAAGTCTCCACCCCATTGACGTCAATGGGAGTTTGTTTTGGCACCAAAATCAACGGGACTTTCCAAAA
TGTCGTAACAACTCCGCCCCATTGACGCAAATGGGCGGTAGGCGTGTACGGTGGGAGGTCTATATAAGCA
GCGCGTTTTGCCTGTACTGGGTCTCTCTGGTTAGACCAGATCTGAGCCTGGGAGCTCTCTGGCTAACTAG
GGAACCCACTGCTTAAGCCTCAATAAAGCTTGCCTTGAGTGCTTCAAGTAGTGTGTGCCCGTCTGTTGTG
TGACTCTGGTAACTAGAGATCCCTCAGACCCTTTTAGTCAGTGTGGAAAATCTCTAGCAGTGGCGCCCGA
ACAGGGACTTGAAAGCGAAAGGGAAACCAGAGGAGCTCTCTCGACGCAGGACTCGGCTTGCTGAAGCGCG
CACGGCAAGAGGCGAGGGGCGGCGACTGGTGAGTACGCCAAAAATTTTGACTAGCGGAGGCTAGAAGGAG
AGAGATGGGTGCGAGAGCGTCAGTATTAAGCGGGGGAGAATTAGATCGCGATGGGAAAAAATTCGGTTAA
GGCCAGGGGGAAAGAAAAAATATAAATTAAAACATATAGTATGGGCAAGCAGGGAGCTAGAACGATTCGC
AGTTAATCCTGGCCTGTTAGAAACATCAGAAGGCTGTAGACAAATACTGGGACAGCTACAACCATCCCTT
CAGACAGGATCAGAAGAACTTAGATCATTATATAATACAGTAGCAACCCTCTATTGTGTGCATCAAAGGA
TAGAGATAAAAGACACCAAGGAAGCTTTAGACAAGATAGAGGAAGAGCAAAACAAAAGTAAGACCACCGC
ACAGCAAGCGGCCGCTGATCTTCAGACCTGGAGGAGGAGATATGAGGGACAATTGGAGAAGTGAATTATA
TAAATATAAAGTAGTAAAAATTGAACCATTAGGAGTAGCACCCACCAAGGCAAAGAGAAGAGTGGTGCAG
AGAGAAAAAAGAGCAGTGGGAATAGGAGCTTTGTTCCTTGGGTTCTTGGGAGCAGCAGGAAGCACTATGG
GCGCAGCGTCAATGACGCTGACGGTACAGGCCAGACAATTATTGTCTGGTATAGTGCAGCAGCAGAACAA
TTTGCTGAGGGCTATTGAGGCGCAACAGCATCTGTTGCAACTCACAGTCTGGGGCATCAAGCAGCTCCAG
GCAAGAATCCTGGCTGTGGAAAGATACCTAAAGGATCAACAGCTCCTGGGGATTTGGGGTTGCTCTGGAA
AACTCATTTGCACCACTGCTGTGCCTTGGAATGCTAGTTGGAGTAATAAATCTCTGGAACAGATTTGGAA
TCACACGACCTGGATGGAGTGGGACAGAGAAATTAACAATTACACAAGCTTAATACACTCCTTAATTGAA
GAATCGCAAAACCAGCAAGAAAAGAATGAACAAGAATTATTGGAATTAGATAAATGGGCAAGTTTGTGGA
ATTGGTTTAACATAACAAATTGGCTGTGGTATATAAAATTATTCATAATGATAGTAGGAGGCTTGGTAGG
TTTAAGAATAGTTTTTGCTGTACTTTCTATAGTGAATAGAGTTAGGCAGGGATATTCACCATTATCGTTT
CAGACCCACCTCCCAACCCCGAGGGGACCCGACAGGCCCGAAGGAATAGAAGAAGAAGGTGGAGAGAGAG
ACAGAGACAGATCCATTCGATTAGTGAACGGATCTACAAATGGCAGTATTCATCCACAATTTTAAAAGAA
AAGGGGGGATTGGGGGGTACAGTGCAGGGGAAAGAATAGTAGACATAATAGCAACAGACATACAAACTAA
AGAATTACAAAAACAAATTACAAAAATTCAAAATTTTCGGGTTTATTACAGGGACAGCAGAAATTCACTT
TGAATTCAACATATCCTGGTGTGGAGTAGGGGACGCTGCTCTGACAGAGGCTCGGGGGCCTGAGCTGGCT
CTGTGAGCTGGGGAGGAGGCAGACAGCCAGGCCTTGTCTGCAAGCAGACCTGGCAGCATTGGGCTGGCCG
CCCCCCAGGGCCTCCTCTTCATGCCCAGTGAATGACTCACCTTGGCACAGACACAATGTTCGGGGTGGGC
ACAGTGCCTGCTTCCCGCCGCACCCCAGCCCCCCTCAAATGCCTTCCGAGAAGCCCATTGAGCAGGGGGC
TTGCATTGCACCCCAGCCTGACAGCCTGGCATCTTGGGATAAAAGCAGCACAGCCCCCTAGGGGCTGCCC
TTGCTGTGTGGCGCCACCGGCGGTGGAGAACAAGGCTCTATTCAGCCTGTGCCCAGGAAAGGGGATCAGG
GG
Features (pLannotate 1.2.2; 29 found; start..end, strand, type, name):
    291..1007    +  CDS            EGFP: EGFP is a basic (constitutively fluorescent) green fluorescent protein published in 1996, derived from Aequorea victoria. It is reported to be a rapidly-maturing weak dimer with moderate acid sensitivity.
   1086..2033    +  CDS            SOX2: SOX2_HUMAN - Experimental evidence at protein level: Swiss-Prot protein existence level 1. Transcription factor that forms a trimeric complex with OCT4 on DNA and controls the expression of a number of genes involved in embryonic development such as YES1, FGF4, UTF1 and ZFP206 (By similarity). Binds to the proximal enhancer region of NANOG (By similarity). Critical for early embryogenesis and for embryonic stem cell pluripotency (PubMed:18035408). Downstream SRRT target that mediates the promotion of neural stem cell self-renewal (By similarity). Keeps neural cells undifferentiated by countera
   2060..2648    +  misc_feature   WPRE: woodchuck hepatitis virus posttranscriptional regulatory element
   2573..3160    +  CDS            nef: NEF_HV112 - Experimental evidence at protein level: Swiss-Prot protein existence level 1. Extracellular Nef protein targets CD4(+) T-lymphocytes for apoptosis by interacting with CXCR4 surface receptors. From Human immunodeficiency virus type 1 group M subtype B (isolate PCV12) (HIV-1).
   3167..3347    +  LTR            5' LTR (truncated): truncated 5' long terminal repeat (LTR) from HIV-1
   3379..3603    +  polyA_signal   bGH poly(A) signal: bovine growth hormone polyadenylation signal
   3607..3628    +  promoter       SV40 promoter (fragment): SV40 enhancer and early promoter
   3649..4077    +  rep_origin     f1 ori (sequence partly withheld): f1 bacteriophage origin of replication; arrow indicates direction of (+) strand synthesis
   4091..4420    +  promoter       SV40 promoter: SV40 enhancer and early promoter
   4468..4515    +  promoter       EM7 promoter: synthetic bacterial promoter&nbsp
   4534..4908    +  CDS            BleoR: antibiotic-binding protein; Sh ble from Streptoalloteichus hindustanus; confers resistance to bleomycin, phleomycin, and Zeocin™
   4918..5043    +  CDS            ble (fragment): BLE_KLEPN - Experimental evidence at protein level: Swiss-Prot protein existence level 1. Binding protein with a strong affinity to the bleomycin family of antibiotics. Binds to CL990; an antimitotic-antibiotic compound. From Klebsiella pneumoniae.
   5038..5159    +  polyA_signal   SV40 poly(A) signal: SV40 polyadenylation signal
   5232..5248    -  protein_bind   lac operator: The lac repressor binds to the lac operator to inhibit transcription in E. coli. This inhibition can be relieved by adding lactose or isopropyl-β-D-thiogalactopyranoside (IPTG). lac repressor encoded by lacI
   5256..5286    -  promoter       lac promoter: promoter for the E. coli lac operon
   5301..5322    -  protein_bind   CAP binding site: CAP binding activates transcription in the presence of cAMP. E. coli catabolite activator protein
   5335..5427    -  CDS            lacI (fragment): lac repressor; lacI; The lac repressor binds to the lac operator to inhibit transcription in E. coli. This inhibition can be relieved by adding lactose or isopropyl-β-D-thiogalactopyranoside (IPTG).
   5610..6198    -  rep_origin     ori: high-copy-number ColE1/pMB1/pBR322/pUC origin of replication
   6369..7229    -  CDS            AmpR: β-lactamase; bla; confers resistance to ampicillin, carbenicillin, and related antibiotics
   7230..7334    -  promoter       AmpR promoter: bla
   7393..7445    -  misc_feature   bom (fragment): basis of mobility region from pBR322
   7600..7979    +  enhancer       CMV enhancer: human cytomegalovirus immediate early enhancer
   7980..8179    +  promoter       CMV promoter: human cytomegalovirus (CMV) immediate early promoter
   8197..8377    +  LTR            5' LTR (truncated): truncated 5' long terminal repeat (LTR) from HIV-1
   8424..8549    +  misc_feature   HIV-1 Ψ: packaging signal of human immunodeficiency virus type 1
   8533..8896    +  CDS            HIV-1 gag (fragment): gag protein from human immunodeficiency virus 1; gag
   9042..9275    +  misc_feature   RRE: The Rev response element (RRE) of HIV-1 allows for Rev-dependent mRNA export from the nucleus to the cytoplasm.
   9652..9752    +  CDS            Rev (fragment): human immunodeficiency virus 1 (HIV-1) Rev protein; rev; enhances nuclear export of unspliced and incompletely spliced viral mRNAs
   9778..9895    +  misc_feature   cPPT/CTS: central polypurine tract and central termination sequence of HIV-1
