[The description below was written by a language model from this plasmid's Addgene catalogue record and pLannotate feature annotations shown in this document.]
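Description:
LV-hGFAP-GFP-T2A-SOX2 is a lentiviral transfer plasmid for mammalian expression, built on the CS-CDF-CG-PRE backbone and designed to co-express EGFP and human SOX2 from the human GFAP ABC1D promoter, a compact promoter used to restrict expression to astrocytes. It is maintained in E. coli through a high-copy ColE1/pUC-type origin with ampicillin selection (AmpR). The backbone also carries an f1 origin and an SV40/EM7-driven bleomycin/Zeocin resistance cassette with an SV40 poly(A) signal, located outside the region that is packaged into virus.

The viral genome is transcribed from a CMV enhancer/promoter fused to a truncated HIV-1 5' LTR, an arrangement typical of Tat-independent vectors. This is followed by the Ψ packaging signal with a gag fragment, the Rev response element for Rev-dependent nuclear export, and the cPPT/CTS, which aids nuclear import of the vector genome. The annotated payload consists of the EGFP coding sequence followed by SOX2. The short gap between them corresponds to the T2A peptide named in the construct title, which allows both proteins to be produced separately from one transcript, so green fluorescence marks SOX2-expressing cells. A WPRE downstream enhances transcript expression, and the cassette ends in a truncated 3' LTR followed by a bGH poly(A) signal. The automated feature table annotates neither the GFAP promoter nor the T2A; the promoter presumably lies in the unannotated stretch between the cPPT/CTS and EGFP, across the sequence origin. The short nef call is probably residual HIV-1 sequence next to the 3' LTR. The associated publication concerns in vivo reprogramming of astrocytes to neuroblasts in the adult brain, consistent with use for astrocyte-targeted SOX2 delivery.
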