Addgene plasmid #183908: LV-hGFAP-GFP-T2A-SOX2
Purpose: Expression of GFP and human SOX2 under the human GFAP ABC1D promoter
Depositing lab: Chun-Li Zhang. Depositing organization: University of Texas Southwestern Medical Center. Publication: In vivo reprogramming of astrocytes to neuroblasts in the adult brain. Niu W, Zang T, Zou Y, Fang S, Smith DK, Bachoo R, Zhang CL. Nat Cell Biol. 2013 Oct;15(10):1164-75. doi: 10.1038/ncb2843. Epub 2013 Sep 22. PubMed 24056302.
Backbone
  Vector backbone: CS-CDF-CG-PRE
  Vector type: Mammalian Expression, Lentiviral
Growth in bacteria
  Bacterial resistance: Ampicillin, 100 μg/mL
  Growth temperature: 30°C
  Growth strain: NEB Stable
  Copy number: High Copy
Gene/Insert
  Gene/Insert name: SOX2
  Species: H. sapiens (human)
  Entrez Gene: GFAP (a.k.a. ALXDRD); SOX2 (a.k.a. ANOP3, MCOPS3)
  Cloning method: Restriction Enzyme; 5′ cloning site Unknown (unknown if destroyed); 3′ cloning site Unknown (unknown if destroyed)
Terms and licenses: Academic/Nonprofit Terms; Industry Terms: Not Available to Industry
How to cite: LV-hGFAP-GFP-T2A-SOX2 was a gift from Chun-Li Zhang (Addgene plasmid # 183908 ; http://n2t.net/addgene:183908 ; RRID:Addgene_183908)
